>Addgene plasmid #46075 | pEGFP-Map7-Start-1351 | depositor full sequence | sequence record 64891 | pEGFP-Map7-Start-1351 sequence 6121 bps
TAGTTATTAATAGTAATCAATTACGGGGTCATTAGTTCATAGCCCATATATGGAGTTCCGCGTTACATAA
CTTACGGTAAATGGCCCGCCTGGCTGACCGCCCAACGACCCCCGCCCATTGACGTCAATAATGACGTATG
TTCCCATAGTAACGCCAATAGGGACTTTCCATTGACGTCAATGGGTGGAGTATTTACGGTAAACTGCCCA
CTTGGCAGTACATCAAGTGTATCATATGCCAAGTACGCCCCCTATTGACGTCAATGACGGTAAATGGCCC
GCCTGGCATTATGCCCAGTACATGACCTTATGGGACTTTCCTACTTGGCAGTACATCTACGTATTAGTCA
TCGCTATTACCATGGTGATGCGGTTTTGGCAGTACATCAATGGGCGTGGATAGCGGTTTGACTCACGGGG
ATTTCCAAGTCTCCACCCCATTGACGTCAATGGGAGTTTGTTTTGGCACCAAAATCAACGGGACTTTCCA
AAATGTCGTAACAACTCCGCCCCATTGACGCAAATGGGCGGTAGGCGTGTACGGTGGGAGGTCTATATAA
GCAGAGCTGGTTTAGTGAACCGTCAGATCCGCTAGCGCTACCGGTCGCCACCATGGTGAGCAAGGGCGAG
GAGCTGTTCACCGGGGTGGTGCCCATCCTGGTCGAGCTGGACGGCGACGTAAACGGCCACAAGTTCAGCG
TGTCCGGCGAGGGCGAGGGCGATGCCACCTACGGCAAGCTGACCCTGAAGTTCATCTGCACCACCGGCAA
GCTGCCCGTGCCCTGGCCCACCCTCGTGACCACCCTGACCTACGGCGTGCAGTGCTTCAGCCGCTACCCC
GACCACATGAAGCAGCACGACTTCTTCAAGTCCGCCATGCCCGAAGGCTACGTCCAGGAGCGCACCATCT
TCTTCAAGGACGACGGCAACTACAAGACCCGCGCCGAGGTGAAGTTCGAGGGCGACACCCTGGTGAACCG
CATCGAGCTGAAGGGCATCGACTTCAAGGAGGACGGCAACATCCTGGGGCACAAGCTGGAGTACAACTAC
AACAGCCACAACGTCTATATCATGGCCGACAAGCAGAAGAACGGCATCAAGGTGAACTTCAAGATCCGCC
ACAACATCGAGGACGGCAGCGTGCAGCTCGCCGACCACTACCAGCAGAACACCCCCATCGGCGACGGCCC
CGTGCTGCTGCCCGACAACCACTACCTGAGCACCCAGTCCGCCCTGAGCAAAGACCCCAACGAGAAGCGC
GATCACATGGTCCTGCTGGAGTTCGTGACCGCCGCCGGGATCACTCTCGGCATGGACGAGCTGTACAAGT
CCGGACTCAGATCTCGAGCTCAAGCTTCGAATTCACTAGTGATTATGGCGGAGCAGGGAGCTGGCGGCGA
CGGCCACAGGGGCGGCGACGGCGCTACGCACAGCGACCCAGCGTCTGATGGCTATAAAGTACAAGAGAAG
AGAACTGCCCCCAGCCGCCCCACTTCTACAGTTTCAGGACAAACTAGCAACCACTCAGGAAACAAACCAG
ATCCCCCACCTGTGCTACGGGTTGATGACCGGCAGCGGCTAGCCAGAGAACGCCGAGAGGAACGAGAAAA
ACAGCTAGCTGCACGAGAAACCGTCTGGCTAGAGAGAGAAGAACGAGCCCGGCAGCACTATGAGAGACAT
CTGGAGGCGAGGAAGAAGAAGCTGGAGGACCAACGGCTGAAGGAGGAGCGGAGGAGGGCTGCGGTGGAGG
AGAAGCGGAGGCAGAGGCTGGAGGAGGACAAGGAGCGCCATGAAGCTGTTGTCCGACGGACGATGGAAAG
GAGCCAGAAGCCAAGGCAGAAGTCTAACCGCTGGTCCTGGGGAAGCCCTCTCCATGGGAGCTCGAGCATC
CACAGTGGAGATCCAGACAGGCGCTCAGTTTCCACCATGAATCTTTCGAAACATGTTGATCCTGTCATTA
GCAAGCGGCTCTCCTCCTCGTCTGCAACTTTGCTAAACTCTCCAGATAGAGCTCGCCGCCTGCAGCTCAG
CCCCTGGGAGAGCAGCGTTGTTAGCAGACTTCTGACGCCCACACATTCGTTCCTGGCCAGAAGCAAAAGC
ACGGCCGCCTTGTCTGGAGACACAGTTATCCCCATTTGTCCTCGTTCAGCATCTTGCAGCCCCATCATCA
TGCCCTTCAAAGCTGCACACTCTAGAAACCCAGTGGACCGACCAAAACTCTTTGTAACACCGCCTGAGGG
CTCTGCACGAAGGAGGACCATTCATGGACTAGCGAGCCATAAAAGAGAGCGAGAAAGAGAACACGTTCCC
TTCCACGTTTCCCCGGGCGCCCGCAGGACTCTGTCTCCATCTAATCTCAAAGCGAGGTCACCGGCTCCAG
CCCGCCTTTGGCTCCCATCCAAGTCCATGCCTCATCTGCCTGGTACTCCCCGGCCTGCATCCTCCTTGCC
TCCCGGCTCAGTCAGAGCTGCTTCCGCTCAGGCCCCCTCCTCCTCTCCTGGCAACATCCGGCCTGTCAAG
AGAGAAGTGAAAGTGGAGCCTGAGAAGAAAGACCCTTTACCCGCAGTAAAGAGCAGGGTGCCATTAGTGA
AGGTAGAGGAGGTCACAGTCGAAGAGGGGACACCCGTGAAGCCACCTGAGCCTGCTGCTCCAGCCTCGGC
CCCCATTGCAACCCCAGCCCCTGCTCCAGCTACGGACCCGGCCCCAGTCCCTGCACCATCATCCACTGTG
ACTGTCGGTGTAGTTCCTAAATTCTGCAGTCGACGGTACCGCGGGCCCGGGATCCACCGGATCTAGATAA
CTGATCATAATCAGCCATACCACATTTGTAGAGGTTTTACTTGCTTTAAAAAACCTCCCACACCTCCCCC
TGAACCTGAAACATAAAATGAATGCAATTGTTGTTGTTAACTTGTTTATTGCAGCTTATAATGGTTACAA
ATAAAGCAATAGCATCACAAATTTCACAAATAAAGCATTTTTTTCACTGCATTCTAGTTGTGGTTTGTCC
AAACTCATCAATGTATCTTAACGCGTAAATTGTAAGCGTTAATATTTTGTTAAAATTCGCGTTAAATTTT
TGTTAAATCAGCTCATTTTTTAACCAATAGGCCGAAATCGGCAAAATCCCTTATAAATCAAAAGAATAGA
CCGAGATAGGGT
[37 nt withheld, positions 3163-3199]
AAAGAACGTGGACTCCAACGTCAAAGG
[49 nt withheld, positions 3227-3275]
T
[91 nt withheld, positions 3277-3367]
G
[124 nt withheld, positions 3369-3492]
CAGGTGGCACTTTTCGGGGAAATGTGCGCGGAACCCCTATTTGTTTATTTTTCTAAATACATTCAAATAT
GTATCCGCTCATGAGACAATAACCCTGATAAATGCTTCAATAATATTGAAAAAGGAAGAGTCCTGAGGCG
GAAAGAACCAGCTGTGGAATGTGTGTCAGTTAGGGTGTGGAAAGTCCCCAGGCTCCCCAGCAGGCAGAAG
TATGCAAAGCATGCATCTCAATTAGTCAGCAACCAGGTGTGGAAAGTCCCCAGGCTCCCCAGCAGGCAGA
AGTATGCAAAGCATGCATCTCAATTAGTCAGCAACCATAGTCCCGCCCCTAACTCCGCCCATCCCGCCCC
TAACTCCGCCCAGTTCCGCCCATTCTCCGCCCCATGGCTGACTAATTTTTTTTATTTATGCAGAGGCCGA
GGCCGCCTCGGCCTCTGAGCTATTCCAGAAGTAGTGAGGAGGCTTTTTTGGAGGCCTAGGCTTTTGCAAA
GATCGATCAAGAGACAGGATGAGGATCGTTTCGCATGATTGAACAAGATGGATTGCACGCAGGTTCTCCG
GCCGCTTGGGTGGAGAGGCTATTCGGCTATGACTGGGCACAACAGACAATCGGCTGCTCTGATGCCGCCG
TGTTCCGGCTGTCAGCGCAGGGGCGCCCGGTTCTTTTTGTCAAGACCGACCTGTCCGGTGCCCTGAATGA
ACTGCAAGACGAGGCAGCGCGGCTATCGTGGCTGGCCACGACGGGCGTTCCTTGCGCAGCTGTGCTCGAC
GTTGTCACTGAAGCGGGAAGGGACTGGCTGCTATTGGGCGAAGTGCCGGGGCAGGATCTCCTGTCATCTC
ACCTTGCTCCTGCCGAGAAAGTATCCATCATGGCTGATGCAATGCGGCGGCTGCATACGCTTGATCCGGC
TACCTGCCCATTCGACCACCAAGCGAAACATCGCATCGAGCGAGCACGTACTCGGATGGAAGCCGGTCTT
GTCGATCAGGATGATCTGGACGAAGAGCATCAGGGGCTCGCGCCAGCCGAACTGTTCGCCAGGCTCAAGG
CGAGCATGCCCGACGGCGAGGATCTCGTCGTGACCCATGGCGATGCCTGCTTGCCGAATATCATGGTGGA
AAATGGCCGCTTTTCTGGATTCATCGACTGTGGCCGGCTGGGTGTGGCGGACCGCTATCAGGACATAGCG
TTGGCTACCCGTGATATTGCTGAAGAGCTTGGCGGCGAATGGGCTGACCGCTTCCTCGTGCTTTACGGTA
TCGCCGCTCCCGATTCGCAGCGCATCGCCTTCTATCGCCTTCTTGACGAGTTCTTCTGAGCGGGACTCTG
GGGTTCGAAATGACCGACCAAGCGACGCCCAACCTGCCATCACGAGATTTCGATTCCACCGCCGCCTTCT
ATGAAAGGTTGGGCTTCGGAATCGTTTTCCGGGACGCCGGCTGGATGATCCTCCAGCGCGGGGATCTCAT
GCTGGAGTTCTTCGCCCACCCTAGGGGGAGGCTAACTGAAACACGGAAGGAGACAATACCGGAAGGAACC
CGCGCTATGACGGCAATAAAAAGACAGAATAAAACGCACGGTGTTGGGTCGTTTGTTCATAAACGCGGGG
TTCGGTCCCAGGGCTGGCACTCTGTCGATACCCCACCGAGACCCCATTGGGGCCAATACGCCCGCGTTTC
TTCCTTTTCCCCACCCCACCCCCCAAGTTCGGGTGAAGGCCCAGGGCTCGCAGCCAACGTCGGGGCGGCA
GGCCCTGCCATAGCCTCAGGTTACTCATATATACTTTAGATTGATTTAAAACTTCATTTTTAATTTAAAA
GGATCTAGGTGAAGATCCTTTTTGATAATCTCATGACCAAAATCCCTTAACGTGAGTTTTCGTTCCACTG
AGCGTCAGACCCCGTAGAAAAGATCAAAGGATCTTCTTGAGATCCTTTTTTTCTGCGCGTAATCTGCTGC
TTGCAAACAAAAAAACCACCGCTACCAGCGGTGGTTTGTTTGCCGGATCAAGAGCTACCAACTCTTTTTC
CGAAGGTAACTGGCTTCAGCAGAGCGCAGATACCAAATACTGTCCTTCTAGTGTAGCCGTAGTTAGGCCA
CCACTTCAAGAACTCTGTAGCACCGCCTACATACCTCGCTCTGCTAATCCTGTTACCAGTGGCTGCTGCC
AGTGGCGATAAGTCGTGTCTTACCGGGTTGGACTCAAGACGATAGTTACCGGATAAGGCGCAGCGGTCGG
GCTGAACGGGGGGTTCGTGCACACAGCCCAGCTTGGAGCGAACGACCTACACCGAACTGAGATACCTACA
GCGTGAGCTATGAGAAAGCGCCACGCTTCCCGAAGGGAGAAAGGCGGACAGGTATCCGGTAAGCGGCAGG
GTCGGAACAGGAGAGCGCACGAGGGAGCTTCCAGGGGGAAACGCCTGGTATCTTTATAGTCCTGTCGGGT
TTCGCCACCTCTGACTTGAGCGTCGATTTTTGTGATGCTCGTCAGGGGGGCGGAGCCTATGGAAAAACGC
CAGCAACGCGGCCTTTTTACGGTTCCTGGCCTTTTGCTGGCCTTTTGCTCACATGTTCTTTCCTGCGTTA
TCCCCTGATTCTGTGGATAACCGTATTACCGCCATGCAT
Features (pLannotate 1.2.2; 16 found; start..end, strand, type, name):
     61..364     +  enhancer       CMV enhancer: human cytomegalovirus immediate early enhancer
    365..568     +  promoter       CMV promoter: human cytomegalovirus (CMV) immediate early promoter
    613..1329    +  CDS            EGFP: EGFP is a basic (constitutively fluorescent) green fluorescent protein published in 1996, derived from Aequorea victoria. It is reported to be a rapidly-maturing weak dimer with moderate acid sensitivity.
   1330..1364    +  misc_feature   MCS (fragment): multiple cloning site
   1375..2751    +  CDS            Map7 (fragment): MAP7_MOUSE - Also known as Mtap7. Experimental evidence at protein level: Swiss-Prot protein existence level 1. Microtubule-stabilizing protein that may play an important role during reorganization of microtubules during polarization and differentiation of epithelial cells. Associates with microtubules in a dynamic manner. May play a role in the formation of intercellular contacts. Colocalization with TRPV4 results in the redistribution of TRPV4 toward the membrane and may link cytoskeletal microfilaments. From Mus musculus (Mouse).
   2750..2785    +  misc_feature   MCS (fragment): multiple cloning site
   2802..2886    +  CDS            large T antigen (fragment): large T antigen from SV40 (simian virus 40)
   2909..3030    +  polyA_signal   SV40 poly(A) signal: SV40 polyadenylation signal
   3064..3492    -  rep_origin     f1 ori (sequence partly withheld): f1 bacteriophage origin of replication; arrow indicates direction of (+) strand synthesis
   3519..3623    +  promoter       AmpR promoter: bla
   3625..3982    +  promoter       SV40 promoter: SV40 enhancer and early promoter
   4017..4811    +  CDS            NeoR/KanR: aminoglycoside phosphotransferase from Tn5; aph(3')-II (or nptII); confers resistance to neomycin, kanamycin, and G418 (Geneticin®)
   4832..4984    +  CDS            ble (fragment): BLE_KLEPN - Experimental evidence at protein level: Swiss-Prot protein existence level 1. Binding protein with a strong affinity to the bleomycin family of antibiotics. Binds to CL990; an antimitotic-antibiotic compound. From Klebsiella pneumoniae.
   5043..5090    +  polyA_signal   HSV TK poly(A) signal: herpes simplex virus thymidine kinase polyadenylation signal (Cole and Stacy, 1985)
   5181..5197    -  polyA_signal   bGH poly(A) signal (fragment): bovine growth hormone polyadenylation signal
   5419..6007    +  rep_origin     ori: high-copy-number ColE1/pMB1/pBR322/pUC origin of replication
