[The description below was written by a language model from this plasmid's Addgene catalogue record and pLannotate feature annotations shown in this document.]
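Description:
pEGFP-Map7-Start-1351 is a 6,121 bp mammalian expression plasmid built on the Clontech pEGFP backbone. It expresses a truncated mouse Map7 (also known as E-MAP-115 or ensconsin), a microtubule-associated protein, as a fusion with EGFP at its N terminus. The human cytomegalovirus immediate early enhancer and promoter drive transcription of the EGFP coding sequence. This is followed by a short remnant of the multiple cloning site and then by the roughly 1.4 kb Map7 fragment, which is annotated as a partial coding sequence. As the name indicates, the fragment runs from the start of the open reading frame to about nucleotide 1351, so it represents the N-terminal part of the protein rather than full-length Map7. An SV40 polyadenylation signal terminates the transcript. The small large T antigen fragment annotated just upstream of it is part of that SV40-derived region, not a functional payload.

The plasmid is maintained at high copy in E. coli through a ColE1/pUC-type origin, and it also carries an f1 origin for single-stranded DNA production. A single Tn5 aminoglycoside phosphotransferase gene provides selection in both hosts. A bacterial promoter gives kanamycin resistance in E. coli, while the SV40 early promoter with an HSV TK polyadenylation signal allows G418 selection of transfected mammalian cells. The short ble and bGH poly(A) matches are fragmentary annotations within the backbone.

The construct comes from a study of MAP- and kinesin-dependent nuclear positioning in skeletal muscle. It is suited to visualising the localisation of this Map7 truncation and to domain-mapping experiments. The depositor notes that minor discrepancies between the quality-control and full sequences do not affect function.
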