Addgene plasmid #46075: pEGFP-Map7-Start-1351
Depositing lab: Edgar Gomes. Depositing organization: INSERM, ADR Paris VI, St-Antoine. Publication: MAP and kinesin-dependent nuclear positioning is required for skeletal muscle function. Metzger T, Gache V, Xu M, Cadot B, Folker ES, Richardson BE, Gomes ER, Baylies MK. Nature. 2012 Mar 18;484(7392):120-4. doi: 10.1038/nature10914. PubMed 22425998.
Backbone
  Vector backbone: pEGFP
  Backbone manufacturer: Clontech
  Total vector size (bp): 6121
  Vector type: Mammalian Expression
  Selectable markers: Neomycin (select with G418)
Growth in bacteria
  Bacterial resistance: Kanamycin, 50 μg/mL
  Growth temperature: 37°C
  Growth strain: DH5alpha
  Copy number: High Copy
Gene/Insert
  Gene/Insert name: Map7-Start-1351
  Species: M. musculus (mouse)
  Insert size (bp): 1375
  GenBank ID: BC052637.1
  Entrez Gene: Map7 (a.k.a. E-MAP-115, MAP-7, Mtap7, mshi, mste, ste)
  Tag / fusion protein: GFP (N terminal on insert)
Terms and licenses: Academic/Nonprofit Terms; Industry Terms: Not Available to Industry
Depositor comments: Discrepancies between the Addgene QC sequence and full sequence do not affect function.
How to cite: pEGFP-Map7-Start-1351 was a gift from Edgar Gomes (Addgene plasmid # 46075 ; http://n2t.net/addgene:46075 ; RRID:Addgene_46075)
