>Addgene plasmid #46075 | pEGFP-Map7-Start-1351 | addgene partial sequence | sequence record 66396 | EGFP_C
GTCCGGACTCAGATCTCGAGCTCAAGCTTCGAATTCACTAGTGATTATGGCGGAGCAGGGAGCTGGCGGC
GACGGCCACAGGGGCGGCGACGGCGCTACGCACAGCGACCCAGCGTCTGATGGCTATAAAGTACAAGAGA
AGAGAACTGCCCCCAGCCGCCCCACTTCTACAGTTTCAGGACAAACTAGCAACCACTCAGGAAACAAACC
AGATCCCCCACCTGTGCTACGGGTTGATGACCGGCAGCGGCTAGCCAGAGAACGCCGAGAGGAACGAGAA
AAACAGCTAGCTGCACGAGAAACCGTCTGGCTAGAGAGAGAAGAACGAGCCCGGCAGCACTATGAGAGAC
ATCTGGAGGCGAGGAAGAAGAAGCTGGAGGACCAACGGCTGAAGGAGGAGCGGAGGAGGGCTGCGGTGGA
GGAGAAGCGGAGGCAGAGGCTGGAGGAGGACAAGGAGCGCCATGAAGCTGTTGTCCGACGGACGATGGAA
AGGAGCCAGAAGCCAAGGCAGAAGTCTAACCGCTGGTCCTGGGGAAGCCCTCTCCATGGGAGCTCGAGCA
TCCACAGTGGAGATCCAGACAGGCGCTCAGTTTCCACCATGAATCTTTCGAAACATGTTGATCCTGTCAT
TAGCAAGCGGCTCTCCTCCTCGTCTGCAACTTTGCTAAACTCTCCAGATAGAGCTCGCCGCCTGCAGCTC
AGCCCCTGGGAGAGCAGCGTTGTTAGCAGACTTCTGACGCCCACACATTCGTTCCTGGCCAGAAGCAAAA
GCACGGCCGCCTTGTCTGGAGACACAGTTATCCCC
