>Addgene plasmid #46075 | pEGFP-Map7-Start-1351 | addgene partial sequence | sequence record 66427 | SV40pA-R 5'-GAAATTTGTGATGCTATTGC-3'
CATAACAGTTAACAACAACAATTGCATTCATTTTATGTTTCAGGTTCAGGGGGAGGTGTGGGAGGTTTTT
TAAAGCAAGTAAAACCTCTACAAATGTGGTATGGCTGATTATGATCAGTTATCTAGATCCGGTGGATCCC
GGGCCCGCGGTACCGTCGACTGCAGAATTCGATTTAGGAACTACACCGACAGTCACAGTGGATGATGGTG
CAGGGACTGGGGCCGGGTCCGTAGCTGGAGCAGGGGCTGGGGTTGCAATGGGGGCCGAGGCTGGAGCAGC
AGGCTCAGGTGGCTTCACGGGTGTCCCCTCTTCGACTGTGACCTCCTCTACCTTCACTAATGGCACCCTG
CTCTTTACTGCGGGTAAAGGGTCTTTCTTCTCAGGCTCCACTTTCACTTCTCTCTTGACAGGCCGGATGT
TGCCAGGAGAGGAGGAGGGGGCCTGAGCGGAAGCAGCTCTGACTGAGCCGGGAGGCAAGGAGGATGCAGG
CCGGGGAGTACCAGGCAGATGAGGCATGGACTTGGATGGGAGCCAAAGGCGGGCTGGAGCCGGTGACCTC
GCTTTGAGATTAGATGGAGACAGAGTCCTGCGGGCGCCCGGGGAAACGTGGAAGGGAACGTGTTCTCTTT
CTCGCTCTCTTTTATGGCTCGCTAGTCCATGAATGGTCCTCCTTCGTGCAGAGCCCTCAGGCGGTGTTAC
AAAGAGTTTTGGTCGGTCCACTGGGTTTCTAGAGTGTGCAGCTTTGAAGGGCATGATGATGGGGCTGCAA
GATGCTGAACGAGGACAAATGGGGATAACTGTGTCTCCAGACAAGGCGGCCGTGCTTTTGCTTCTGGCCA
GGAACGAATGTGTGGGCGTCAGA
